Addgene plasmid #227675: PEmax_2star_pet21A
Purpose: Expression plasmid for PEMAX** protein in bacteria.
Depositing lab: Scot Wolfe. Depositing organization: University of Massachusetts, Worcester. Publication: Increasing intracellular dNTP levels improves prime editing efficiency. Liu P, Ponnienselvan K, Nyalile T, Oikemus S, Joynt AT, Iyer S, Kelly K, Guo D, Kyawe PP, Vanderleeden E, Redick SD, Huang L, Chen Z, Lee JM, Schiffer CA, Harlan DM, Wang JP, Emerson CP Jr, Lawson ND, Watts JK, Sontheimer EJ, Luban J, Wolfe SA. Nat Biotechnol. 2024 Sep 25. doi: 10.1038/s41587-024-02405-x. PubMed 39322763.
Backbone
  Vector backbone: pet21A
  Vector type: Bacterial Expression, CRISPR
Growth in bacteria
  Bacterial resistance: Ampicillin, 100 μg/mL
  Growth temperature: 37°C
  Growth strain: DH5alpha
  Copy number: Low Copy
Gene/Insert
  Gene/Insert name: PEmax_2_star
  Species: Synthetic
  Promoter: T7
  Tag / fusion protein: His-tag (C terminal on backbone)
  Cloning method: Gibson Cloning
  Sequencing primers: 5′ T7 ptomoter; 3′ T7 Terminator
Terms and licenses: Academic/Nonprofit Terms; Industry Terms: Not Available to Industry
How to cite: PEmax_2star_pet21A was a gift from Scot Wolfe (Addgene plasmid # 227675 ; http://n2t.net/addgene:227675 ; RRID:Addgene_227675)
