[The description below was written by a language model from this plasmid's Addgene catalogue record and pLannotate feature annotations shown in this document.]
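Description:
PEmax_2star_pet21A is a bacterial expression plasmid of about 11.9 kb, built on the pET21a backbone, for producing a synthetic prime editor protein designated PEmax** in E. coli. It carries a ColE1/pBR322-type origin together with the rop gene and bom region, consistent with its catalogue listing as low copy, and is selected with ampicillin through the β-lactamase gene. An f1 origin is also present, along with short non-functional remnants of the pBR322 tetracycline resistance gene.

The coding region was inserted by Gibson assembly and sits under a T7 promoter with an adjacent lac operator. It is followed by the T7 gene 10 ribosome binding site and leader (T7 tag) and closed by the T7 terminator. The plasmid-borne lacI gene supplies repressor, so expression depends on T7 RNA polymerase from the host and can be induced with IPTG.

The open reading frame annotates as a Streptococcus pyogenes Cas9 segment, flagged by the automated tool as a dCas9 fragment. It is followed by a short stretch matching an HA epitope and a roughly 2 kb segment matching the Moloney murine leukemia virus pol polyprotein. This matches the Cas9–reverse transcriptase fusion architecture of a prime editor, in which the Cas9 part is normally a nickase. A bipartite nucleoplasmin nuclear localization signal and a C-terminal His tag from the backbone follow, the latter allowing affinity purification.

The record does not specify which changes distinguish the "2 star" variant from standard PEmax. The stated purpose is recombinant protein production, and the associated publication concerns improving prime editing efficiency by raising intracellular dNTP levels.
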