Features (pLannotate 1.2.2; 23 found; start..end, strand, type, name):
    699..776     -  promoter       lacI promoter: lacI
    784..1063    -  CDS            TcR (fragment): tetracycline efflux protein; tet; confers resistance to tetracycline
   1085..1103    +  promoter       T7 promoter: promoter for bacteriophage T7 RNA polymerase
   1104..1128    +  protein_bind   lac operator: The lac repressor binds to the lac operator to inhibit transcription in E. coli. This inhibition can be relieved by adding lactose or isopropyl-β-D-thiogalactopyranoside (IPTG). lac repressor encoded by lacI
   1143..1165    +  RBS            RBS: efficient ribosome binding site from bacteriophage T7 gene 10 (Olins and Rangwala, 1989)
   1173..1205    +  CDS            T7 tag (gene 10 leader): leader peptide from bacteriophage T7 gene 10 promotes efficient translation in E. coli
   1308..5409    +  CDS            dCas9 (fragment): catalytically dead mutant of the Cas9 endonuclease from the Streptococcus pyogenes Type II CRISPR/Cas system RNA-guided DNA-binding protein that lacks endonuclease activity due to the D10A mutation in the RuvC catalytic domain and the N863A mutation in the HNH catalytic domain
   5451..5477    +  CDS            3xHA (fragment): three tandem HA epitope tags
   5544..7574    +  CDS            gag-pol (fragment): POL_MLVMS - Experimental evidence at protein level: Swiss-Prot protein existence level 1. [Integrase]: Catalyzes viral DNA integration into the host chromosome, by performing a series of DNA cutting and joining reactions. This enzyme activity takes place after virion entry into a cell and reverse transcription of the RNA genome in dsDNA. The first step in the integration process is 3' processing. This step requires a complex comprising the viral genome, matrix protein and integrase. This complex is called the pre-integration complex (PIC). The integrase protein removes 2 nucleotides from each
   7665..7712    +  CDS            nucleoplasmin NLS: bipartite nuclear localization signal from nucleoplasmin
   7719..7736    +  CDS            9xHis (fragment): 9xHis affinity tag
   7746..7795    +  CDS            SET1 (fragment): solubility-enhancement tag derived from T7 phage gene 10B
   7803..7850    +  terminator     T7 terminator: transcription terminator for bacteriophage T7 RNA polymerase
   7887..8315    +  rep_origin     f1 ori (sequence partly withheld): f1 bacteriophage origin of replication; arrow indicates direction of (+) strand synthesis
   8368..8472    +  promoter       AmpR promoter: bla
   8473..9333    +  CDS            AmpR: β-lactamase; bla; confers resistance to ampicillin, carbenicillin, and related antibiotics
   9504..10092   +  rep_origin     ori: high-copy-number ColE1/pMB1/pBR322/pUC origin of replication
  10278..10417   -  misc_feature   bom: basis of mobility region from pBR322
  10519..10710   -  CDS            rop: Rop protein, which maintains plasmids at low copy number; rop
  10727..11107   +  CDS            YPB1_ECOLX: Protein predicted: Swiss-Prot protein existence level 4. From Escherichia coli.
  11179..11470   -  CDS            TcR (fragment): tetracycline efflux protein; tet; confers resistance to tetracycline
  11485..11506   -  protein_bind   CAP binding site: CAP binding activates transcription in the presence of cAMP. E. coli catabolite activator protein
  11519..698     -  CDS            lacI (across the origin): lac repressor; lacI; The lac repressor binds to the lac operator to inhibit transcription in E. coli. This inhibition can be relieved by adding lactose or isopropyl-β-D-thiogalactopyranoside (IPTG).
>Addgene plasmid #227675 | PEmax_2star_pet21A | addgene full sequence | sequence record 449998 | Addgene NGS Result
AGCATTTGCATGGTTTGTTGAAAACCGGACATGGCACTCCAGTCGCCTTCCCGTTCCGCTATCGGCTGAA
TTTGATTGCGAGTGAGATATTTATGCCAGCCAGCCAGACGCAGACGCGCCGAGACAGAACTTAATGGGCC
CGCTAACAGCGCGATTTGCTGGTGACCCAATGCGACCAGATGCTCCACGCCCAGTCGCGTACCGTCTTCA
TGGGAGAAAATAATACTGTTGATGGGTGTCTGGTCAGAGACATCAAGAAATAACGCCGGAACATTAGTGC
AGGCAGCTTCCACAGCAATGGCATCCTGGTCATCCAGCGGATAGTTAATGATCAGCCCACTGACGCGTTG
CGCGAGAAGATTGTGCACCGCCGCTTTACAGGCTTCGACGCCGCTTCGTTCTACCATCGACACCACCACG
CTGGCACCCAGTTGATCGGCGCGAGATTTAATCGCCGCGACAATTTGCGACGGCGCGTGCAGGGCCAGAC
TGGAGGTGGCAACGCCAATCAGCAACGACTGTTTGCCCGCCAGTTGTTGTGCCACGCGGTTGGGAATGTA
ATTCAGCTCCGCCATCGCCGCTTCCACTTTTTCCCGCGTTTTCGCAGAAACGTGGCTGGCCTGGTTCACC
ACGCGGGAAACGGTCTGATAAGAGACACCGGCATACTCTGCGACATCGTATAACGTTACTGGTTTCACAT
TCACCACCCTGAATTGACTCTCTTCCGGGCGCTATCATGCCATACCGCGAAAGGTTTTGCGCCATTCGAT
GGTGTCCGGGATCTCGACGCTCTCCCTTATGCGACTCCTGCATTAGGAAGCAGCCCAGTAGTAGGTTGAG
GCCGTTGAGCACCGCCGCCGCAAGGAATGGTGCATGCAAGGAGATGGCGCCCAACAGTCCCCCGGCCACG
GGGCCTGCCACCATACCCACGCCGAAACAAGCGCTCATGAGCCCGAAGTGGCGAGCCCGATCTTCCCCAT
CGGTGATGTCGGCGATATAGGCGCCAGCAACCGCACCTGTGGCGCCGGTGATGCCGGCCACGATGCGTCC
GGCGTAGAGGATCGAGATCTCGATCCCGCGAAATTAATACGACTCACTATAGGGGAATTGTGAGCGGATA
ACAATTCCCCTCTAGAAATAATTTTGTTTAACTTTAAGAAGGAGATATACATATGGCTAGCATGACTGGT
GGACAGCAAATGGGTCGCGCCGCTCCGGCAGCTAAGAAAAAGAAACTGGATGGCAGCGTCGACAAACGGA
CAGCCGACGGAAGCGAGTTCGAGTCACCAAAGAAGAAGCGGAAAGTCGACAAGAAGTACAGCATCGGCCT
GGACATCGGCACCAACTCTGTGGGCTGGGCCGTGATCACCGACGAGTACAAGGTGCCCAGCAAGAAATTC
AAGGTGCTGGGCAACACCGACCGGCACAGCATCAAGAAGAACCTGATCGGAGCCCTGCTGTTCGACAGCG
GCGAAACAGCCGAGGCCACCCGGCTGAAGAGAACCGCCAGAAGAAGATACACCAGACGGAAGAACCGGAT
CTGCTATCTGCAAGAGATCTTCAGCAACGAGATGGCCAAGGTGGACGACAGCTTCTTCCACAGACTGGAA
GAGTCCTTCCTGGTGGAAGAGGATAAGAAGCACGAGCGGCACCCCATCTTCGGCAACATCGTGGACGAGG
TGGCCTACCACGAGAAGTACCCCACCATCTACCACCTGAGAAAGAAACTGGTGGACAGCACCGACAAGGC
CGACCTGCGGCTGATCTATCTGGCCCTGGCCCACATGATCAAGTTCCGGGGCCACTTCCTGATCGAGGGC
GACCTGAACCCCGACAACAGCGACGTGGACAAGCTGTTCATCCAGCTGGTGCAGACCTACAACCAGCTGT
TCGAGGAAAACCCCATCAACGCCAGCGGCGTGGACGCCAAGGCCATCCTGTCTGCCAGACTGAGCAAGAG
CAGAAAGCTGGAAAATCTGATCGCCCAGCTGCCCGGCGAGAAGAAGAATGGCCTGTTCGGAAACCTGATT
GCCCTGAGCCTGGGCCTGACCCCCAACTTCAAGAGCAACTTCGACCTGGCCGAGGATGCCAAACTGCAGC
TGAGCAAGGACACCTACGACGACGACCTGGACAACCTGCTGGCCCAGATCGGCGACCAGTACGCCGACCT
GTTTCTGGCCGCCAAGAACCTGTCCGACGCCATCCTGCTGAGCGACATCCTGAGAGTGAACACCGAGATC
ACCAAGGCCCCCCTGAGCGCCTCTATGATCAAGAGATACGACGAGCACCACCAGGACCTGACCCTGCTGA
AAGCTCTCGTGCGGCAGCAGCTGCCTGAGAAGTACAAAGAGATTTTCTTCGACCAGAGCAAGAACGGCTA
CGCCGGCTACATTGACGGCGGAGCCAGCCAGGAAGAGTTCTACAAGTTCATCAAGCCCATCCTGGAAAAG
ATGGACGGCACCGAGGAACTGCTCGTGAAGCTGAAGAGAGAGGACCTGCTGCGGAAGCAGCGGACCTTCG
ACAACGGCAGCATCCCCCACCAGATCCACCTGGGAGAGCTGCACGCCATTCTGCGGCGGCAGGAAGATTT
TTACCCATTCCTGAAGGACAACCGGGAAAAGATCGAGAAGATCCTGACCTTCCGCATCCCCTACTACGTG
GGCCCTCTGGCCAGGGGAAACAGCAGATTCGCCTGGATGACCAGAAAGAGCGAGGAAACCATCACCCCCT
GGAACTTCGAGGAAGTGGTGGACAAGGGCGCTTCCGCCCAGAGCTTCATCGAGCGGATGACCAACTTCGA
TAAGAACCTGCCCAACGAGAAGGTGCTGCCCAAGCACAGCCTGCTGTACGAGTACTTCACCGTGTATAAC
GAGCTGACCAAAGTGAAATACGTGACCGAGGGAATGAGAAAGCCCGCCTTCCTGAGCGGCGAGCAGAAAA
AGGCCATCGTGGACCTGCTGTTCAAGACCAACCGGAAAGTGACCGTGAAGCAGCTGAAAGAGGACTACTT
CAAGAAAATCGAGTGCTTCGACTCCGTGGAAATCTCCGGCGTGGAAGATCGGTTCAACGCCTCCCTGGGC
ACATACCACGATCTGCTGAAAATTATCAAGGACAAGGACTTCCTGGACAATGAGGAAAACGAGGACATTC
TGGAAGATATCGTGCTGACCCTGACACTGTTTGAGGACAGAGAGATGATCGAGGAACGGCTGAAAACCTA
TGCCCACCTGTTCGACGACAAAGTGATGAAGCAGCTGAAGCGGCGGAGATACACCGGCTGGGGCAGGCTG
AGCCGGAAGCTGATCAACGGCATCCGGGACAAGCAGTCCGGCAAGACAATCCTGGATTTCCTGAAGTCCG
ACGGCTTCGCCAACAGAAACTTCATGCAGCTGATCCACGACGACAGCCTGACCTTTAAAGAGGACATCCA
GAAAGCCCAGGTGTCCGGCCAGGGCGATAGCCTGCACGAGCACATTGCCAATCTGGCCGGCAGCCCCGCC
ATTAAGAAGGGCATCCTGCAGACAGTGAAGGTGGTGGACGAGCTCGTGAAAGTGATGGGCCGGCACAAGC
CCGAGAACATCGTGATCGAAATGGCCAGAGAGAACCAGACCACCCAGAAGGGACAGAAGAACAGCCGCGA
GAGAATGAAGCGGATCGAAGAGGGCATCAAAGAGCTGGGCAGCCAGATCCTGAAAGAACACCCCGTGGAA
AACACCCAGCTGCAGAACGAGAAGCTGTACCTGTACTACCTGCAGAATGGGCGGGATATGTACGTGGACC
AGGAACTGGACATCAACCGGCTGTCCGACTACGATGTGGACGCTATCGTGCCTCAGAGCTTTCTGAAGGA
CGACTCCATCGACAACAAGGTGCTGACCAGAAGCGACAAGAACCGGGGCAAGAGCGACAACGTGCCCTCC
GAAGAGGTCGTGAAGAAGATGAAGAACTACTGGCGGCAGCTGCTGAACGCCAAGCTGATTACCCAGAGAA
AGTTCGACAATCTGACCAAGGCCGAGAGAGGCGGCCTGAGCGAACTGGATAAGGCCGGCTTCATCAAGAG
ACAGCTGGTGGAAACCCGGCAGATCACAAAGCACGTGGCACAGATCCTGGACTCCCGGATGAACACTAAG
TACGACGAGAATGACAAGCTGATCCGGGAAGTGAAAGTGATCACCCTGAAGTCCAAGCTGGTGTCCGATT
TCCGGAAGGATTTCCAGTTTTACAAAGTGCGCGAGATCAACAACTACCACCACGCCCACGACGCCTACCT
GAACGCCGTCGTGGGAACCGCCCTGATCAAAAAGTACCCTAAGCTGGAAAGCGAGTTCGTGTACGGCGAC
TACAAGGTGTACGACGTGCGGAAGATGATCGCCAAGAGCGAGCAGGAAATCGGCAAGGCTACCGCCAAGT
ACTTCTTCTACAGCAACATCATGAACTTTTTCAAGACCGAGATTACCCTGGCCAACGGCGAGATCCGGAA
GCGGCCTCTGATCGAGACAAACGGCGAAACCGGGGAGATCGTGTGGGATAAGGGCCGGGATTTTGCCACC
GTGCGGAAAGTGCTGAGCATGCCCCAAGTGAATATCGTGAAAAAGACCGAGGTGCAGACAGGCGGCTTCA
GCAAAGAGTCTATCCTGCCCAAGAGGAACAGCGATAAGCTGATCGCCAGAAAGAAGGACTGGGACCCTAA
GAAGTACGGCGGCTTCGACAGCCCCACCGTGGCCTATTCTGTGCTGGTGGTGGCCAAAGTGGAAAAGGGC
AAGTCCAAGAAACTGAAGAGTGTGAAAGAGCTGCTGGGGATCACCATCATGGAAAGAAGCAGCTTCGAGA
AGAATCCCATCGACTTTCTGGAAGCCAAGGGCTACAAAGAAGTGAAAAAGGACCTGATCATCAAGCTGCC
TAAGTACTCCCTGTTCGAGCTGGAAAACGGCCGGAAGAGAATGCTGGCCTCTGCCGGCGAACTGCAGAAG
GGAAACGAACTGGCCCTGCCCTCCAAATATGTGAACTTCCTGTACCTGGCCAGCCACTATGAGAAGCTGA
AGGGCTCCCCCGAGGATAATGAGCAGAAACAGCTGTTTGTGGAACAGCACAAGCACTACCTGGACGAGAT
CATCGAGCAGATCAGCGAGTTCTCCAAGAGAGTGATCCTGGCCGACGCTAATCTGGACAAAGTGCTGTCC
GCCTACAACAAGCACCGGGATAAGCCCATCAGAGAGCAGGCCGAGAATATCATCCACCTGTTTACCCTGA
CCAATCTGGGAGCCCCTGCCGCCTTCAAGTACTTTGACACCACCATCGACCGGAAGAGGTACACCAGCAC
CAAAGAGGTGCTGGACGCCACCCTGATCCACCAGAGCATCACCGGCCTGTACGAGACACGGATCGACCTG
TCTCAGCTGGGAGGTGACTCCGGCGGAAGCTCTGGTGGCAGCAAGCGGACCGCCGGCTCTTACCCATACG
ATGTTCCAGATTACGCTGACGGCTCTGAATTCGAGAGCCCTAAGAAGAAAAGAAAGGTGAGCGGAGGCTC
TAGCGGCGGAAGCACCCTGAACATTGAAGACGAGTATAGACTGCATGAAACAAGCAAGGAACCCGACGTG
TCCCTGGGCTCCACCTGGCTGTCCGACTTTCCCCAGGCCTGGGCCGAGACAGGAGGAATGGGCCTGGCCG
TGCGGCAGGCACCCCTGATCATCCCTCTGAAGGCCACCTCTACACCCGTGAGCATCAAGCAGTACCCTAT
GTCTCAGGAGGCCAGACTGGGCATCAAGCCTCACATCCAGAGGCTGCTGGACCAGGGCATCCTGGTGCCA
TGCCAGAGCCCCTGGAACACACCACTGCTGCCCGTGAAGAAGCCAGGCACCAATGACTATAGACCCGTGC
AGGATCTGAGAGAGGTGAACAAGAGGGTGGAGGATATCCACCCCACCGTGCCCAACCCTTACAATCTGCT
GTCCGGCCTGCCCCCTTCTCACCAGTGGTATACAGTGCTGGACCTGAAGGATGCCTTCTTTTGTCTGAGA
CTGCACCCTACCAGCCAGCCACTGTTCGCCTTTGAGTGGAGGGACCCTGAGATGGGCATCTCTGGCCAGC
TGACCTGGACACGCCTGCCTCAGGGCTTCAAGAATAGCCCAACACTGTTTAACGAGGCCCTGCACCGCGA
CCTGGCAGATTTCCGGATCCAGCACCCAGATCTGATCCTGCTGCAGTACATGGACGATCTGCTGCTGGCC
GCCACCAGCGAGCTGGATTGCCAGCAGGGAACACGCGCCCTGCTGCAGACCCTGGGAAACCTGGGATATA
GGGCATCCGCCAAGAAGGCCCAGATCTGTCAGAAGCAGGTGAAGTACCTGGGCTATCTGCTGAAGGAGGG
CCAGAGATGGCTGACAGAGGCCAGGAAGGAGACAGTGATGGGCCAGCCAACACCCAAGACCCCAAGACAG
CTGAGGGAGTTCCTGGGCAAAGCAGGATTTTGCAGGCTGTTCATCCCAGGATTCGCAGAGATGGCAGCAC
CTCTGTACCCACTGACCAAGCCGGGCACCCTGTTTAATTGGGGCCCTGACCAGCAGAAGGCCTATCAGGA
GATCAAGCAGGCCCTGCTGACAGCACCAGCCCTGGGCCTGCCAGACCTGACCAAGCCTTTCGAGCTGTTT
GTGGATGAGAAGCAGGGCTACGCCAAGGGCGTGCTGACCCAGAAGCTGGGACCATGGAGACGGCCCGTGG
CCTATCTGTCCAAGAAGCTGGACCCAGTGGCAGCAGGATGGCCACCATGCCTGAGGATGGTGGCAGCAAT
CGCCGTGCTGACAAAGGATGCCGGCAAGCTGACCATGGGACAGCCACTGGTCATCAAGGCACCACACGCA
GTGGAGGCCCTGGTGAAGCAGCCTCCAGATCGCTGGCTGTCTAACGCCCGGATGACACACTACCAGGCCC
TGCTGCTGGACACCGATCGCGTGCAGTTTGGCCCTGTGGTGGCCCTGAATCCAGCCACCCTGCTGCCTCT
GCCAGAGGAGGGCCTGCAGCACAACTGTCTGGACATCCTGGCAGAGGCACACGGAACAAGGCCAGACCTG
ACCGATCAGCCCCTGCCTGACGCCGATCACACATGGTATACCGATGGAAGCTCCCTGCTGCAGGAGGGCC
AGAGGAAGGCAGGAGCAGCAGTGACCACAGAGACAGAAGTGATCTGGGCCAAGGCCCTGCCAGCAGGCAC
ATCCGCCCAGCGGGCCGAGCTGATCGCCCTGACCCAGGCCCTGAAGATGGCCGAGGGCAAGAAGCTGAAC
GTGTACACAGACTCCAGATATGCCTTCGCCACCGCACACATCCACGGAGAGATCTACAGGCGCCGGGGCT
GGCTGACCTCTGAGGGCAAGGAGATCAAGAACAAGGATGAGATCCTGGCCCTGCTGAAGGCCCTGTTTCT
GCCCAAGCGGCTGAGCATCATCCACTGTCCTGGACACCAGAAGGGACACTCCGCCGAGGCAAGGGGCAAT
CGGATGGCCGACCAGGCCGCCAGAAAGGCTGCTATTACTGAAACTCCCGACACTTCCACTCTGCTGATTG
AAAACTCCTCCCCTTCTGGCGGCTCAACCGGTGGTGGTCCCGGGGGTGGTGCGGCCGCAGGCAGCGGAAG
CCCTAAGAAAAAACGAAAAGTTGGCAGCGGAAGCAAAAGGCCGGCGGCCACGAAAAAGGCCGGCCAGGCA
AAAAAGAAAAAGCTCGAGCACCACCACCACCACCACTGAGATCCGGCTGCTAACAAAGCCCGAAAGGAAG
CTGAGTTGGCTGCTGCCACCGCTGAGCAATAACTAGCATAACCCCTTGGGGCCTCTAAACGGGTCTTGAG
GGGTTTTTTGCTGAAAGGAGGAACTATATCCGGATTGGCGAATGGG
[124 nt withheld, positions 7887-8010]
C
[91 nt withheld, positions 8012-8102]
A
[49 nt withheld, positions 8104-8152]
CCTTTGACGTTGGAGTCCACGTTCTTT
[37 nt withheld, positions 8180-8216]
ACCCTATCTCGGTCTATTCTTTTGATTTATAAGGGATTTTGCCGATTTCGGCCTATTGGTTAAAAAATGA
GCTGATTTAACAAAAATTTAACGCGAATTTTAACAAAATATTAACGCTTACAATTTAGGTGGCACTTTTC
GGGGAAATGTGCGCGGAACCCCTATTTGTTTATTTTTCTAAATACATTCAAATATGTATCCGCTCATGAG
ACAATAACCCTGATAAATGCTTCAATAATATTGAAAAAGGAAGAGTATGAGTATTCAACATTTCCGTGTC
GCCCTTATTCCCTTTTTTGCGGCATTTTGCCTTCCTGTTTTTGCTCACCCAGAAACGCTGGTGAAAGTAA
AAGATGCTGAAGATCAGTTGGGTGCACGAGTGGGTTACATCGAACTGGATCTCAACAGCGGTAAGATCCT
TGAGAGTTTTCGCCCCGAAGAACGTTTTCCAATGATGAGCACTTTTAAAGTTCTGCTATGTGGCGCGGTA
TTATCCCGTATTGACGCCGGGCAAGAGCAACTCGGTCGCCGCATACACTATTCTCAGAATGACTTGGTTG
AGTACTCACCAGTCACAGAAAAGCATCTTACGGATGGCATGACAGTAAGAGAATTATGCAGTGCTGCCAT
AACCATGAGTGATAACACTGCGGCCAACTTACTTCTGACAACGATCGGAGGACCGAAGGAGCTAACCGCT
TTTTTGCACAACATGGGGGATCATGTAACTCGCCTTGATCGTTGGGAACCGGAGCTGAATGAAGCCATAC
CAAACGACGAGCGTGACACCACGATGCCTGCAGCAATGGCAACAACGTTGCGCAAACTATTAACTGGCGA
ACTACTTACTCTAGCTTCCCGGCAACAATTAATAGACTGGATGGAGGCGGATAAAGTTGCAGGACCACTT
CTGCGCTCGGCCCTTCCGGCTGGCTGGTTTATTGCTGATAAATCTGGAGCCGGTGAGCGTGGGTCTCGCG
GTATCATTGCAGCACTGGGGCCAGATGGTAAGCCCTCCCGTATCGTAGTTATCTACACGACGGGGAGTCA
GGCAACTATGGATGAACGAAATAGACAGATCGCTGAGATAGGTGCCTCACTGATTAAGCATTGGTAACTG
TCAGACCAAGTTTACTCATATATACTTTAGATTGATTTAAAACTTCATTTTTAATTTAAAAGGATCTAGG
TGAAGATCCTTTTTGATAATCTCATGACCAAAATCCCTTAACGTGAGTTTTCGTTCCACTGAGCGTCAGA
CCCCGTAGAAAAGATCAAAGGATCTTCTTGAGATCCTTTTTTTCTGCGCGTAATCTGCTGCTTGCAAACA
AAAAAACCACCGCTACCAGCGGTGGTTTGTTTGCCGGATCAAGAGCTACCAACTCTTTTTCCGAAGGTAA
CTGGCTTCAGCAGAGCGCAGATACCAAATACTGTCCTTCTAGTGTAGCCGTAGTTAGGCCACCACTTCAA
GAACTCTGTAGCACCGCCTACATACCTCGCTCTGCTAATCCTGTTACCAGTGGCTGCTGCCAGTGGCGAT
AAGTCGTGTCTTACCGGGTTGGACTCAAGACGATAGTTACCGGATAAGGCGCAGCGGTCGGGCTGAACGG
GGGGTTCGTGCACACAGCCCAGCTTGGAGCGAACGACCTACACCGAACTGAGATACCTACAGCGTGAGCT
ATGAGAAAGCGCCACGCTTCCCGAAGGGAGAAAGGCGGACAGGTATCCGGTAAGCGGCAGGGTCGGAACA
GGAGAGCGCACGAGGGAGCTTCCAGGGGGAAACGCCTGGTATCTTTATAGTCCTGTCGGGTTTCGCCACC
TCTGACTTGAGCGTCGATTTTTGTGATGCTCGTCAGGGGGGCGGAGCCTATGGAAAAACGCCAGCAACGC
GGCCTTTTTACGGTTCCTGGCCTTTTGCTGGCCTTTTGCTCACATGTTCTTTCCTGCGTTATCCCCTGAT
TCTGTGGATAACCGTATTACCGCCTTTGAGTGAGCTGATACCGCTCGCCGCAGCCGAACGACCGAGCGCA
GCGAGTCAGTGAGCGAGGAAGCGGAAGAGCGCCTGATGCGGTATTTTCTCCTTACGCATCTGTGCGGTAT
TTCACACCGCAATGGTGCACTCTCAGTACAATCTGCTCTGATGCCGCATAGTTAAGCCAGTATACACTCC
GCTATCGCTACGTGACTGGGTCATGGCTGCGCCCCGACACCCGCCAACACCCGCTGACGCGCCCTGACGG
GCTTGTCTGCTCCCGGCATCCGCTTACAGACAAGCTGTGACCGTCTCCGGGAGCTGCATGTGTCAGAGGT
TTTCACCGTCATCACCGAAACGCGCGAGGCAGCTGCGGTAAAGCTCATCAGCGTGGTCGTGAAGCGATTC
ACAGATGTCTGCCTGTTCATCCGCGTCCAGCTCGTTGAGTTTCTCCAGAAGCGTTAATGTCTGGCTTCTG
ATAAAGCGGGCCATGTTAAGGGCGGTTTTTTCCTGTTTGGTCACTGATGCCTCCGTGTAAGGGGGATTTC
TGTTCATGGGGGTAATGATACCGATGAAACGAGAGAGGATGCTCACGATACGGGTTACTGATGATGAACA
TGCCCGGTTACTGGAACGTTGTGAGGGTAAACAACTGGCGGTATGGATGCGGCGGGACCAGAGAAAAATC
ACTCAGGGTCAATGCCAGCGCTTCGTTAATACAGATGTAGGTGTTCCACAGGGTAGCCAGCAGCATCCTG
CGATGCAGATCCGGAACATAATGGTGCAGGGCGCTGACTTCCGCGTTTCCAGACTTTACGAAACACGGAA
ACCGAAGACCATTCATGTTGTTGCTCAGGTCGCAGACGTTTTGCAGCAGCAGTCGCTTCACGTTCGCTCG
CGTATCGGTGATTCATTCTGCTAACCAGTAAGGCAACCCCGCCAGCCTAGCCGGGTCCTCAACGACAGGA
GCACGATCATGCGCACCCGTGGGGCCGCCATGCCGGCGATAATGGCCTGCTTCTCGCCGAAACGTTTGGT
GGCGGGACCAGTGACGAAGGCTTGAGCGAGGGCGTGCAAGATTCCGAATACCGCAAGCGACAGGCCGATC
ATCGTCGCGCTCCAGCGAAAGCGGTCCTCGCCGAAAATGACCCAGAGCGCTGCCGGCACCTGTCCTACGA
GTTGCATGATAAAGAAGACAGTCATAAGTGCGGCGACGATAGTCATGCCCCGCGCCCACCGGAAGGAGCT
GACTGGGTTGAAGGCTCTCAAGGGCATCGGTCGAGATCCCGGTGCCTAATGAGTGAGCTAACTTACATTA
ATTGCGTTGCGCTCACTGCCCGCTTTCCAGTCGGGAAACCTGTCGTGCCAGCTGCATTAATGAATCGGCC
AACGCGCGGGGAGAGGCGGTTTGCGTATTGGGCGCCAGGGTGGTTTTTCTTTTCACCAGTGAGACGGGCA
ACAGCTGATTGCCCTTCACCGCCTGGCCCTGAGAGAGTTGCAGCAAGCGGTCCACGCTGGTTTGCCCCAG
CAGGCGAAAATCCTGTTTGATGGTGGTTAACGGCGGGATATAACATGAGCTGTCTTCGGTATCGTCGTAT
CCCACTACCGAGATATCCGCACCAACGCGCAGCCCGGACTCGGTAATGGCGCGCATTGCGCCCAGCGCCA
TCTGATCGTTGGCAACCAGCATCGCAGTGGGAACGATGCCCTCATTC
